Addgene plasmid #81285: pDONR223_TRAT1_p.E76K
Purpose: Gateway Donor vector containing TRAT1 , part of the Target Accelerator Plasmid Collection.
Depositing lab: Jesse Boehm & William Hahn & David Root. Depositing organization: Broad Institute. Publication: Systematic Functional Interrogation of Rare Cancer Variants Identifies Oncogenic Alleles. Kim E, Ilic N, Shrestha Y, Zou L, Kamburov A, Zhu C, Yang X, Lubonja R, Tran N, Nguyen C, Lawrence MS, Piccioni F, Bagul M, Doench JG, Chouinard CR, Wu X, Hogstrom L, Natoli T, Tamayo P, Horn H, Corsello SM, Lage K, Root DE, Subramanian A, Golub TR, Getz G, Boehm JS, Hahn WC. Cancer Discov. 2016 Jul;6(7):714-26. doi: 10.1158/2159-8290.CD-16-0160. Epub 2016 May 4. PubMed 27147599.
Backbone
  Vector backbone: pDONR223
  Backbone manufacturer: Invitrogen
  Backbone size w/o insert (bp): 2790
  Vector type: Gateway Entry vector
Growth in bacteria
  Bacterial resistance: Spectinomycin, 50 μg/mL
  Growth temperature: 37°C
  Growth strain: DH5alpha
  Copy number: High Copy
Gene/Insert
  Gene/Insert name: TRAT1
  Species: H. sapiens (human)
  Mutation: E76K
  GenBank ID: NM_016388.3
  Entrez Gene: TRAT1 (a.k.a. HSPC062, TCRIM, TRIM, pp29/30)
  Promoter: None
  Cloning method: Gateway Cloning
  Sequencing primers: 5′ M13pUC-fwd; 3′ M13-Rev
Terms and licenses: Academic/Nonprofit Terms; Industry Terms: Not Available to Industry
Depositor comments: Open state: NO stop codon immediately follows insert
How to cite: pDONR223_TRAT1_p.E76K was a gift from Jesse Boehm & William Hahn & David Root (Addgene plasmid # 81285 ; http://n2t.net/addgene:81285 ; RRID:Addgene_81285)
