[The description below was written by a language model from this plasmid's Addgene catalogue record and pLannotate feature annotations shown in this document.]
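Description:
pDONR223_TRAT1_p.E76K is a Gateway entry clone built on the Invitrogen pDONR223 backbone, carrying the human TRAT1 open reading frame with an E76K point substitution. It is a small bacterial plasmid (the sequenced record is about 3.35 kb) that replicates in E. coli from a high-copy ColE1/pUC-type origin. Selection is with spectinomycin through the aadA aminoglycoside adenylyltransferase gene (SmR). That gene sits downstream of remnants of a class 1 integron Pc promoter and a truncated gentamicin acetyltransferase sequence. Short lacZα and lacI fragments are also annotated as backbone remnants. The rrnB T1 and T2 terminators lie upstream of the cloning region, where they help insulate the insert from read-through transcription.

The TRAT1 coding sequence encodes a T-cell receptor-associated transmembrane adaptor that stabilizes the TCR/CD3 complex at the T-cell surface. It is flanked by two attL recombination sites, annotated by the software as attL3 and attL2. These sites allow LR Clonase-mediated transfer of the ORF into any compatible Gateway destination vector. The entry clone has no promoter driving the insert, so expression depends on the destination vector; the T7 promoter annotated just outside one attL site is a backbone element on the opposite strand. The depositor notes that the clone is in the "open" configuration, with no stop codon directly after the insert, so C-terminal tags supplied by a destination vector can be fused in frame. The plasmid belongs to the Target Accelerator Plasmid Collection, a set of wild-type and mutant alleles assembled for systematic functional testing of rare cancer-associated variants.
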