Features (pLannotate 1.2.2; 12 found; start..end, strand, type, name):
     38..74      -  CDS            lacZα (fragment): LacZα fragment of β-galactosidase; lacZ fragment
     91..186     +  protein_bind   attL3: mutant version of attL; recombination site for the Gateway® LR reaction LR Clonase™
    192..749     +  CDS            TRAT1: TRAT1_HUMAN - Also known as TCRIM. Experimental evidence at protein level: Swiss-Prot protein existence level 1. Stabilizes the TCR (T-cell antigen receptor)/CD3 complex at the surface of T-cells. From Homo sapiens (Human).
    751..850     -  protein_bind   attL2: mutant version of attL; recombination site for the Gateway® LR reaction LR Clonase™
    868..886     -  promoter       T7 promoter: promoter for bacteriophage T7 RNA polymerase
   1076..1099    +  promoter       Pc promoter (fragment): intI1 (promoter lies within the coding sequence); class 1 integron promoter
   1275..1331    +  CDS            GmR (fragment): gentamycin acetyltransferase; aacC1; confers resistance to gentamycin
   1338..2129    +  CDS            SmR: aminoglycoside adenylyltransferase (Murphy, 1985); aadA; confers resistance to spectinomycin and streptomycin
   2222..2810    +  rep_origin     ori: high-copy-number ColE1/pMB1/pBR322/pUC origin of replication
   2993..3085    +  CDS            lacI (fragment): lac repressor; lacI; The lac repressor binds to the lac operator to inhibit transcription in E. coli. This inhibition can be relieved by adding lactose or isopropyl-β-D-thiogalactopyranoside (IPTG).
   3140..3167    -  terminator     rrnB T2 terminator: transcription terminator T2 from the E. coli rrnB gene
   3299..3342    +  terminator     rrnB T1 terminator: Escherichia coli rrnB; transcription terminator T1 from the E. coli rrnB gene
>Addgene plasmid #81285 | pDONR223_TRAT1_p.E76K | addgene full sequence | sequence record 168371 | Addgene NGS Result
GGCAGTTCCCTACTCTCGCGTTAACGCTAGCATGGATGTTTTCCCAGTCACGACGTTGTAAAACGACGGC
CAGTCTTAAGCTCGGGCCCCAAATAATGATTTTATTTTGACTGATAGTGACCTGTTCGTTGCAACAAATT
GATGAGCAATGCTTTTTTATAATGCCAACTTTGTACAAAAAAGTTGGCACCATGTCAGGAATCTCTGGGT
GCCCCTTTTTCCTCTGGGGACTTCTAGCATTGTTGGGCTTGGCTTTGGTTATATCACTGATCTTCAATAT
TTCCCACTATGTGGAAAAGCAACGACAAGATAAAATGTACAGCTACTCCAGTGACCACACCAGGGTTGAT
GAGTATTATATTGAAGACACACCAATTTATGGTAACTTAGATGATATGATTTCAGAACCAATGGATAAAA
ATTGCTATGAACAAATGAAAGCCCGACCAGAGAAATCTGTAAATAAGATGCAGGAAGCCACCCCATCTGC
ACAGGCAACCAATGAAACACAGATGTGCTACGCCTCACTTGATCACAGCGTTAAGGGGAAGCGTAGAAAG
CCCAGGAAACAGAATACTCATTTCTCAGACAAGGATGGAGATGAGCAACTACATGCAATAGATGCCAGCG
TTTCTAAGACCACCTTAGTAGACAGTTTCTCCCCAGAAAGCCAGGCAGTAGAGGAAAACATTCATGATGA
TCCCATCAGACTGTTTGGATTGATCCGTGCTAAGAGAGAACCTATAAACTACCCAACTTTCTTGTACAAA
GTTGGCATTATAAGAAAGCATTGCTTATCAATTTGTTGCAACGAACAGGTCACTATCAGTCAAAATAAAA
TCATTATTTGCCATCCAGCTGATATCCCCTATAGTGAGTCGTATTACATGGTCATAGCTGTTTCCTGGCA
GCTCTGGCCCGTGTCTCAAAATCTCTGATGTTACATTGCACAAGATAAAAATATATCATCATGCCTCCTC
TAGACCAGCCAGGACAGAAATGCCTCGACTTCGCTGCTACCCAAGGTTGCCGGGTGACGCACACCGTGGA
AACGGATGAAGGCACGAACCCAGTGGACATAAGCCTGTTCGGTTCGTAAGCTGTAATGCAAGTAGCGTAT
GCGCTCACGCAACTGGTCCAGAACCTTGACCGAACGCAGCGGTGGTAACGGCGCAGTGGCGGTTTTCATG
GCTTGTTATGACTGTTTTTTTGGGGTACAGTCTATGCCTCGGGCATCCAAGCAGCAAGCGCGTTACGCCG
TGGGTCGATGTTTGATGTTATGGAGCAGCAACGATGTTACGCAGCAGGGCAGTCGCCCTAAAACAAAGTT
AAACATTATGAGGGAAGCGGTGATCGCCGAAGTATCGACTCAACTATCAGAGGTAGTTGGCGTCATCGAG
CGCCATCTCGAACCGACGTTGCTGGCCGTACATTTGTACGGCTCCGCAGTGGATGGCGGCCTGAAGCCAC
ACAGTGATATTGATTTGCTGGTTACGGTGACCGTAAGGCTTGATGAAACAACGCGGCGAGCTTTGATCAA
CGACCTTTTGGAAACTTCGGCTTCCCCTGGAGAGAGCGAGATTCTCCGCGCTGTAGAAGTCACCATTGTT
GTGCACGACGACATCATTCCGTGGCGTTATCCAGCTAAGCGCGAACTGCAATTTGGAGAATGGCAGCGCA
ATGACATTCTTGCAGGTATCTTCGAGCCAGCCACGATCGACATTGATCTGGCTATCTTGCTGACAAAAGC
AAGAGAACATAGCGTTGCCTTGGTAGGTCCAGCGGCGGAGGAACTCTTTGATCCGGTTCCTGAACAGGAT
CTATTTGAGGCGCTAAATGAAACCTTAACGCTATGGAACTCGCCGCCCGACTGGGCTGGCGATGAGCGAA
ATGTAGTGCTTACGTTGTCCCGCATTTGGTACAGCGCAGTAACCGGCAAAATCGCGCCGAAGGATGTCGC
TGCCGACTGGGCAATGGAGCGCCTGCCGGCCCAGTATCAGCCCGTCATACTTGAAGCTAGACAGGCTTAT
CTTGGACAAGAAGAAGATCGCTTGGCCTCGCGCGCAGATCAGTTGGAAGAATTTGTCCACTACGTGAAAG
GCGAGATCACCAAGGTAGTCGGCAAATAACCCTCGAGCCACCCATGACCAAAATCCCTTAACGTGAGTTA
CGCGTCGTTCCACTGAGCGTCAGACCCCGTAGAAAAGATCAAAGGATCTTCTTGAGATCCTTTTTTTCTG
CGCGTAATCTGCTGCTTGCAAACAAAAAAACCACCGCTACCAGCGGTGGTTTGTTTGCCGGATCAAGAGC
TACCAACTCTTTTTCCGAAGGTAACTGGCTTCAGCAGAGCGCAGATACCAAATACTGTTCTTCTAGTGTA
GCCGTAGTTAGGCCACCACTTCAAGAACTCTGTAGCACCGCCTACATACCTCGCTCTGCTAATCCTGTTA
CCAGTGGCTGCTGCCAGTGGCGATAAGTCGTGTCTTACCGGGTTGGACTCAAGACGATAGTTACCGGATA
AGGCGCAGCGGTCGGGCTGAACGGGGGGTTCGTGCACACAGCCCAGCTTGGAGCGAACGACCTACACCGA
ACTGAGATACCTACAGCGTGAGCTATGAGAAAGCGCCACGCTTCCCGAAGGGAGAAAGGCGGACAGGTAT
CCGGTAAGCGGCAGGGTCGGAACAGGAGAGCGCACGAGGGAGCTTCCAGGGGGAAACGCCTGGTATCTTT
ATAGTCCTGTCGGGTTTCGCCACCTCTGACTTGAGCGTCGATTTTTGTGATGCTCGTCAGGGGGGCGGAG
CCTATGGAAAAACGCCAGCAACGCGGCCTTTTTACGGTTCCTGGCCTTTTGCTGGCCTTTTGCTCACATG
TTCTTTCCTGCGTTATCCCCTGATTCTGTGGATAACCGTATTACCGCCTTTGAGTGAGCTGATACCGCTC
GCCGCAGCCGAACGACCGAGCGCAGCGAGTCAGTGAGCGAGGAAGCGGAAGAGCGCCCAATACGCAAACC
GCCTCTCCCCGCGCGTTGGCCGATTCATTAATGCAGCTGGCACGACAGGTTTCCCGACTGGAAAGCGGGC
AGTGAGCGCAACGCAATTAATACGCGTACCGCTAGCCAGGAAGAGTTTGTAGAAACGCAAAAAGGCCATC
CGTCAGGATGGCCTTCTGCTTAGTTTGATGCCTGGCAGTTTATGGCGGGCGTCCTGCCCGCCACCCTCCG
GGCCGTTGCTTCACAACGTTCAAATCCGCTCCCGGCGGATTTGTCCTACTCAGGAGAGCGTTCACCGACA
AACAACAGATAAAACGAAAGGCCCAGTCTTCCGACTGAGCCTTTCGTTTTATTTGATGCCT
