>Addgene plasmid #81285 | pDONR223_TRAT1_p.E76K | depositor partial sequence | sequence record 154604 | Insert sequence
ATGTCAGGAATCTCTGGGTGCCCCTTTTTCCTCTGGGGACTTCTAGCATTGTTGGGCTTGGCTTTGGTTA
TATCACTGATCTTCAATATTTCCCACTATGTGGAAAAGCAACGACAAGATAAAATGTACAGCTACTCCAG
TGACCACACCAGGGTTGATGAGTATTATATTGAAGACACACCAATTTATGGTAACTTAGATGATATGATT
TCAGAACCAATGGATAAAAATTGCTATGAACAAATGAAAGCCCGACCAGAGAAATCTGTAAATAAGATGC
AGGAAGCCACCCCATCTGCACAGGCAACCAATGAAACACAGATGTGCTACGCCTCACTTGATCACAGCGT
TAAGGGGAAGCGTAGAAAGCCCAGGAAACAGAATACTCATTTCTCAGACAAGGATGGAGATGAGCAACTA
CATGCAATAGATGCCAGCGTTTCTAAGACCACCTTAGTAGACAGTTTCTCCCCAGAAAGCCAGGCAGTAG
AGGAAAACATTCATGATGATCCCATCAGACTGTTTGGATTGATCCGTGCTAAGAGAGAACCTATAAAC
